Addgene plasmid #76210: MAP2K1 gRNA (BRDN0001145794)
Purpose: 3rd generation lentiviral gRNA plasmid targeting human MAP2K1
Depositing lab: John Doench & David Root. Depositing organization: Broad Institute. Publication: Optimized sgRNA design to maximize activity and minimize off-target effects of CRISPR-Cas9. Doench JG, Fusi N, Sullender M, Hegde M, Vaimberg EW, Donovan KF, Smith I, Tothova Z, Wilen C, Orchard R, Virgin HW, Listgarten J, Root DE. Nat Biotechnol. 2016 Jan 18. doi: 10.1038/nbt.3437. PubMed 26780180.
Backbone
  Vector backbone: lentiGuide-Puro
  Backbone manufacturer: Zhang Lab (Addgene plasmid # 52963)
  Vector type: Mammalian Expression, Lentiviral, CRISPR
  Selectable markers: Puromycin
Growth in bacteria
  Bacterial resistance: Ampicillin, 100 μg/mL
  Growth temperature: 37°C
  Growth strain: DH5alpha
  Copy number: High Copy
Gene/Insert
  Gene/Insert name: MAP2K1 (alt names: MAP2K1; NM_002755.3)
  gRNA/shRNA sequence: CATCCTAGTCAACTCCCGTG
  Species: H. sapiens (human)
  Entrez Gene: MAP2K1 (a.k.a. CFC3, MAPKK1, MEK1, MEL, MKK1, PRKMK1)
  Promoter: hU6
  Cloning method: Unknown
  Sequencing primers: 5′ U6-F; 3′ pS2-R
Terms and licenses: Academic/Nonprofit Terms; Industry Terms: Not Available to Industry
Depositor comments: The gRNA was designed to target the following Genbank reference sequence(s): NM_002755.3. Note that this plasmid does NOT contain Cas9. It should be used in conjunction with lentiCas9-Blast (Addgene #52962) or otherwise with cell lines already expressing Cas9. Browse the full kinome gRNA library at http://www.addgene.org/pooled-library/broadgpp-human-kinome/ or visit http://www.broadinstitute.org/rnai/public/ for detailed protocols and information.
How to cite: MAP2K1 gRNA (BRDN0001145794) was a gift from John Doench & David Root (Addgene plasmid # 76210 ; http://n2t.net/addgene:76210 ; RRID:Addgene_76210)
