[The description below was written by a language model from this plasmid's Addgene catalogue record and pLannotate feature annotations shown in this document.]
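Description:
MAP2K1 gRNA (BRDN0001145794) is a third-generation lentiviral single-guide RNA plasmid built on the lentiGuide-Puro backbone and designed to direct Streptococcus pyogenes Cas9 to the human MAP2K1 gene (also known as MEK1), based on the NM_002755.3 reference transcript. In bacteria it is maintained at high copy through a ColE1/pUC-type origin and selected with ampicillin via the bla gene. The backbone also carries an f1 origin, an SV40 origin and poly(A) signal, and remnants of a lac/T7/T3 cloning region.

The lentiviral cassette begins with a chimeric RSV promoter fused to a truncated HIV-1 5' LTR, which makes genomic RNA production Tat-independent. This is followed by the Ψ packaging signal with a partial gag sequence and the RRE for Rev-dependent nuclear export. A human U6 RNA polymerase III promoter then drives the 20-nucleotide MAP2K1 spacer joined to the SpCas9 gRNA scaffold. A cPPT/CTS element lies between this unit and the next. Downstream, the EF-1α core promoter with its intron A expresses puromycin N-acetyltransferase for selection of transduced mammalian cells. A WPRE enhances transcript expression, and a self-inactivating ΔU3 3' LTR closes the provirus.

The plasmid does not encode Cas9, so it must be paired with a separate Cas9 vector such as lentiCas9-Blast or used in cells that already express the nuclease. It belongs to a human kinome gRNA collection associated with work on optimized sgRNA design. It is suited to packaging into lentivirus for stable guide delivery and puromycin-selected knockout of MAP2K1 in human cells.
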