Features (pLannotate 1.2.2; 29 found; start..end, strand, type, name):
     14..80      +  CDS            small t antigen (fragment): SV40 (simian virus 40) small t antigen
    106..317     +  promoter       EF-1α core promoter: core promoter for human elongation factor EF-1α
    318..1256    +  intron         EF-1α intron A: intron upstream of the start codon of human EF-1α
   1278..1877    +  CDS            PuroR (fragment): puromycin N-acetyltransferase; pac from Streptomyces; confers resistance to puromycin
   1893..2481    +  misc_feature   WPRE: woodchuck hepatitis virus posttranscriptional regulatory element
   2532..2551    +  misc_feature   cPPT/CTS (fragment): central polypurine tract and central termination sequence of HIV-1
   2553..2786    +  LTR            3' LTR (ΔU3): self-inactivating 3' long terminal repeat (LTR) from HIV-1
   2864..2985    +  polyA_signal   SV40 poly(A) signal: SV40 polyadenylation signal
   3025..3160    +  rep_origin     SV40 ori: SV40 origin of replication
   3181..3199    -  promoter       T7 promoter: promoter for bacteriophage T7 RNA polymerase
   3207..3362    +  CDS            lacZα (fragment): LacZα fragment of β-galactosidase; lacZ fragment
   3367..3795    +  rep_origin     f1 ori (sequence partly withheld): f1 bacteriophage origin of replication; arrow indicates direction of (+) strand synthesis
   3848..3952    +  promoter       AmpR promoter: bla
   3953..4813    +  CDS            AmpR: β-lactamase; bla; confers resistance to ampicillin, carbenicillin, and related antibiotics
   4984..5572    +  rep_origin     ori: high-copy-number ColE1/pMB1/pBR322/pUC origin of replication
   5755..5847    +  CDS            lacI (fragment): lac repressor; lacI; The lac repressor binds to the lac operator to inhibit transcription in E. coli. This inhibition can be relieved by adding lactose or isopropyl-β-D-thiogalactopyranoside (IPTG).
   5860..5881    +  protein_bind   CAP binding site: CAP binding activates transcription in the presence of cAMP. E. coli catabolite activator protein
   5896..5926    +  promoter       lac promoter: promoter for the E. coli lac operon
   5934..5950    +  protein_bind   lac operator: The lac repressor binds to the lac operator to inhibit transcription in E. coli. This inhibition can be relieved by adding lactose or isopropyl-β-D-thiogalactopyranoside (IPTG). lac repressor encoded by lacI
   5995..6013    +  promoter       T3 promoter: promoter for bacteriophage T3 RNA polymerase
   6041..6267    +  promoter       RSV promoter: Rous sarcoma virus enhancer/promoter
   6268..6448    +  LTR            5' LTR (truncated): truncated 5' long terminal repeat (LTR) from HIV-1
   6495..6620    +  misc_feature   HIV-1 Ψ: packaging signal of human immunodeficiency virus type 1
   6604..6967    +  CDS            HIV-1 gag (fragment): gag protein from human immunodeficiency virus 1; gag
   7113..7346    +  misc_feature   RRE: The Rev response element (RRE) of HIV-1 allows for Rev-dependent mRNA export from the nucleus to the cytoplasm.
   7723..7749    +  CDS            Rev (fragment): human immunodeficiency virus 1 (HIV-1) Rev protein; rev; enhances nuclear export of unspliced and incompletely spliced viral mRNAs
   7753..7993    +  promoter       U6 promoter: RNA polymerase III promoter for human U6 snRNA
   8023..8098    +  misc_RNA       gRNA scaffold: guide RNA scaffold for the Streptococcus pyogenes CRISPR/Cas9 system
   8154..8271    +  misc_feature   cPPT/CTS: central polypurine tract and central termination sequence of HIV-1
>Addgene plasmid #76210 | MAP2K1 gRNA (BRDN0001145794) | addgene full sequence | sequence record 185398 | Addgene Assembled Sequence
CCCGGGTGCAAAGATGGATAAAGTTTTAAACAGAGAGGAATCTTTGCAGCTAATGGACCTTCTAGGTCTT
GAAAGGAGTGGGAATTGGCTCCGGTGCCCGTCAGTGGGCAGAGCGCACATCGCCCACAGTCCCCGAGAAG
TTGGGGGGAGGGGTCGGCAATTGATCCGGTGCCTAGAGAAGGTGGCGCGGGGTAAACTGGGAAAGTGATG
TCGTGTACTGGCTCCGCCTTTTTCCCGAGGGTGGGGGAGAACCGTATATAAGTGCAGTAGTCGCCGTGAA
CGTTCTTTTTCGCAACGGGTTTGCCGCCAGAACACAGGTAAGTGCCGTGTGTGGTTCCCGCGGGCCTGGC
CTCTTTACGGGTTATGGCCCTTGCGTGCCTTGAATTACTTCCACCTGGCTGCAGTACGTGATTCTTGATC
CCGAGCTTCGGGTTGGAAGTGGGTGGGAGAGTTCGAGGCCTTGCGCTTAAGGAGCCCCTTCGCCTCGTGC
TTGAGTTGAGGCCTGGCCTGGGCGCTGGGGCCGCCGCGTGCGAATCTGGTGGCACCTTCGCGCCTGTCTC
GCTGCTTTCGATAAGTCTCTAGCCATTTAAAATTTTTGATGACCTGCTGCGACGCTTTTTTTCTGGCAAG
ATAGTCTTGTAAATGCGGGCCAAGATCTGCACACTGGTATTTCGGTTTTTGGGGCCGCGGGCGGCGACGG
GGCCCGTGCGTCCCAGCGCACATGTTCGGCGAGGCGGGGCCTGCGAGCGCGGCCACCGAGAATCGGACGG
GGGTAGTCTCAAGCTGGCCGGCCTGCTCTGGTGCCTGGCCTCGCGCCGCCGTGTATCGCCCCGCCCTGGG
CGGCAAGGCTGGCCCGGTCGGCACCAGTTGCGTGAGCGGAAAGATGGCCGCTTCCCGGCCCTGCTGCAGG
GAGCTCAAAATGGAGGACGCGGCGCTCGGGAGAGCGGGCGGGTGAGTCACCCACACAAAGGAAAAGGGCC
TTTCCGTCCTCAGCCGTCGCTTCATGTGACTCCACGGAGTACCGGGCGCCGTCCAGGCACCTCGATTAGT
TCTCGAGCTTTTGGAGTACGTCGTCTTTAGGTTGGGGGGAGGGGTTTTATGCGATGGAGTTTCCCCACAC
TGAGTGGGTGGAGACTGAAGTTAGGCCAGCTTGGCACTTGATGTAATTCTCCTTGGAATTTGCCCTTTTT
GAGTTTGGATCTTGGTTCATTCTCAAGCCTCAGACAGTGGTTCAAAGTTTTTTTCTTCCATTTCAGGTGT
CGTGACGTACGGCCACCATGACCGAGTACAAGCCCACGGTGCGCCTCGCCACCCGCGACGACGTCCCCAG
GGCCGTACGCACCCTCGCCGCCGCGTTCGCCGACTACCCCGCCACGCGCCACACCGTCGATCCGGACCGC
CACATCGAGCGGGTCACCGAGCTGCAAGAACTCTTCCTCACGCGCGTCGGGCTCGACATCGGCAAGGTGT
GGGTCGCGGACGACGGCGCCGCCGTGGCGGTCTGGACCACGCCGGAGAGCGTCGAAGCGGGGGCGGTGTT
CGCCGAGATCGGCCCGCGCATGGCCGAGTTGAGCGGTTCCCGGCTGGCCGCGCAGCAACAGATGGAAGGC
CTCCTGGCGCCGCACCGGCCCAAGGAGCCCGCGTGGTTCCTGGCCACCGTCGGAGTCTCGCCCGACCACC
AGGGCAAGGGTCTGGGCAGCGCCGTCGTGCTCCCCGGAGTGGAGGCGGCCGAGCGCGCCGGGGTGCCCGC
CTTCCTGGAGACCTCCGCGCCCCGCAACCTCCCCTTCTACGAGCGGCTCGGCTTCACCGTCACCGCCGAC
GTCGAGGTGCCCGAAGGACCGCGCACCTGGTGCATGACCCGCAAGCCCGGTGCCTGAACGCGTTAAGTCG
ACAATCAACCTCTGGATTACAAAATTTGTGAAAGATTGACTGGTATTCTTAACTATGTTGCTCCTTTTAC
GCTATGTGGATACGCTGCTTTAATGCCTTTGTATCATGCTATTGCTTCCCGTATGGCTTTCATTTTCTCC
TCCTTGTATAAATCCTGGTTGCTGTCTCTTTATGAGGAGTTGTGGCCCGTTGTCAGGCAACGTGGCGTGG
TGTGCACTGTGTTTGCTGACGCAACCCCCACTGGTTGGGGCATTGCCACCACCTGTCAGCTCCTTTCCGG
GACTTTCGCTTTCCCCCTCCCTATTGCCACGGCGGAACTCATCGCCGCCTGCCTTGCCCGCTGCTGGACA
GGGGCTCGGCTGTTGGGCACTGACAATTCCGTGGTGTTGTCGGGGAAATCATCGTCCTTTCCTTGGCTGC
TCGCCTGTGTTGCCACCTGGATTCTGCGCGGGACGTCCTTCTGCTACGTCCCTTCGGCCCTCAATCCAGC
GGACCTTCCTTCCCGCGGCCTGCTGCCGGCTCTGCGGCCTCTTCCGCGTCTTCGCCTTCGCCCTCAGACG
AGTCGGATCTCCCTTTGGGCCGCCTCCCCGCGTCGACTTTAAGACCAATGACTTACAAGGCAGCTGTAGA
TCTTAGCCACTTTTTAAAAGAAAAGGGGGGACTGGAAGGGCTAATTCACTCCCAACGAAGACAAGATCTG
CTTTTTGCTTGTACTGGGTCTCTCTGGTTAGACCAGATCTGAGCCTGGGAGCTCTCTGGCTAACTAGGGA
ACCCACTGCTTAAGCCTCAATAAAGCTTGCCTTGAGTGCTTCAAGTAGTGTGTGCCCGTCTGTTGTGTGA
CTCTGGTAACTAGAGATCCCTCAGACCCTTTTAGTCAGTGTGGAAAATCTCTAGCAGTACGTATAGTAGT
TCATGTCATCTTATTATTCAGTATTTATAACTTGCAAAGAAATGAATATCAGAGAGTGAGAGGAACTTGT
TTATTGCAGCTTATAATGGTTACAAATAAAGCAATAGCATCACAAATTTCACAAATAAAGCATTTTTTTC
ACTGCATTCTAGTTGTGGTTTGTCCAAACTCATCAATGTATCTTATCATGTCTGGCTCTAGCTATCCCGC
CCCTAACTCCGCCCATCCCGCCCCTAACTCCGCCCAGTTCCGCCCATTCTCCGCCCCATGGCTGACTAAT
TTTTTTTATTTATGCAGAGGCCGAGGCCGCCTCGGCCTCTGAGCTATTCCAGAAGTAGTGAGGAGGCTTT
TTTGGAGGCCTAGGGACGTACCCAATTCGCCCTATAGTGAGTCGTATTACGCGCGCTCACTGGCCGTCGT
TTTACAACGTCGTGACTGGGAAAACCCTGGCGTTACCCAACTTAATCGCCTTGCAGCACATCCCCCTTTC
GCCAGCTGGCGTAATAGCGAAGAGGCCCGCACCGATCGCCCTTCCCAACAGTTGCGCAGCCTGAATGGCG
AATGGG
[124 nt withheld, positions 3367-3490]
C
[91 nt withheld, positions 3492-3582]
A
[49 nt withheld, positions 3584-3632]
CCTTTGACGTTGGAGTCCACGTTCTTT
[37 nt withheld, positions 3660-3696]
ACCCTATCTCGGTCTATTCTTTTGATTTATAAGGGATTTTGCCGATTTCGGCCTATTGGTTAAAAAATGA
GCTGATTTAACAAAAATTTAACGCGAATTTTAACAAAATATTAACGCTTACAATTTAGGTGGCACTTTTC
GGGGAAATGTGCGCGGAACCCCTATTTGTTTATTTTTCTAAATACATTCAAATATGTATCCGCTCATGAG
ACAATAACCCTGATAAATGCTTCAATAATATTGAAAAAGGAAGAGTATGAGTATTCAACATTTCCGTGTC
GCCCTTATTCCCTTTTTTGCGGCATTTTGCCTTCCTGTTTTTGCTCACCCAGAAACGCTGGTGAAAGTAA
AAGATGCTGAAGATCAGTTGGGTGCACGAGTGGGTTACATCGAACTGGATCTCAACAGCGGTAAGATCCT
TGAGAGTTTTCGCCCCGAAGAACGTTTTCCAATGATGAGCACTTTTAAAGTTCTGCTATGTGGCGCGGTA
TTATCCCGTATTGACGCCGGGCAAGAGCAACTCGGTCGCCGCATACACTATTCTCAGAATGACTTGGTTG
AGTACTCACCAGTCACAGAAAAGCATCTTACGGATGGCATGACAGTAAGAGAATTATGCAGTGCTGCCAT
AACCATGAGTGATAACACTGCGGCCAACTTACTTCTGACAACGATCGGAGGACCGAAGGAGCTAACCGCT
TTTTTGCACAACATGGGGGATCATGTAACTCGCCTTGATCGTTGGGAACCGGAGCTGAATGAAGCCATAC
CAAACGACGAGCGTGACACCACGATGCCTGTAGCAATGGCAACAACGTTGCGCAAACTATTAACTGGCGA
ACTACTTACTCTAGCTTCCCGGCAACAATTAATAGACTGGATGGAGGCGGATAAAGTTGCAGGACCACTT
CTGCGCTCGGCCCTTCCGGCTGGCTGGTTTATTGCTGATAAATCTGGAGCCGGTGAGCGTGGGTCTCGCG
GTATCATTGCAGCACTGGGGCCAGATGGTAAGCCCTCCCGTATCGTAGTTATCTACACGACGGGGAGTCA
GGCAACTATGGATGAACGAAATAGACAGATCGCTGAGATAGGTGCCTCACTGATTAAGCATTGGTAACTG
TCAGACCAAGTTTACTCATATATACTTTAGATTGATTTAAAACTTCATTTTTAATTTAAAAGGATCTAGG
TGAAGATCCTTTTTGATAATCTCATGACCAAAATCCCTTAACGTGAGTTTTCGTTCCACTGAGCGTCAGA
CCCCGTAGAAAAGATCAAAGGATCTTCTTGAGATCCTTTTTTTCTGCGCGTAATCTGCTGCTTGCAAACA
AAAAAACCACCGCTACCAGCGGTGGTTTGTTTGCCGGATCAAGAGCTACCAACTCTTTTTCCGAAGGTAA
CTGGCTTCAGCAGAGCGCAGATACCAAATACTGTTCTTCTAGTGTAGCCGTAGTTAGGCCACCACTTCAA
GAACTCTGTAGCACCGCCTACATACCTCGCTCTGCTAATCCTGTTACCAGTGGCTGCTGCCAGTGGCGAT
AAGTCGTGTCTTACCGGGTTGGACTCAAGACGATAGTTACCGGATAAGGCGCAGCGGTCGGGCTGAACGG
GGGGTTCGTGCACACAGCCCAGCTTGGAGCGAACGACCTACACCGAACTGAGATACCTACAGCGTGAGCT
ATGAGAAAGCGCCACGCTTCCCGAAGGGAGAAAGGCGGACAGGTATCCGGTAAGCGGCAGGGTCGGAACA
GGAGAGCGCACGAGGGAGCTTCCAGGGGGAAACGCCTGGTATCTTTATAGTCCTGTCGGGTTTCGCCACC
TCTGACTTGAGCGTCGATTTTTGTGATGCTCGTCAGGGGGGCGGAGCCTATGGAAAAACGCCAGCAACGC
GGCCTTTTTACGGTTCCTGGCCTTTTGCTGGCCTTTTGCTCACATGTTCTTTCCTGCGTTATCCCCTGAT
TCTGTGGATAACCGTATTACCGCCTTTGAGTGAGCTGATACCGCTCGCCGCAGCCGAACGACCGAGCGCA
GCGAGTCAGTGAGCGAGGAAGCGGAAGAGCGCCCAATACGCAAACCGCCTCTCCCCGCGCGTTGGCCGAT
TCATTAATGCAGCTGGCACGACAGGTTTCCCGACTGGAAAGCGGGCAGTGAGCGCAACGCAATTAATGTG
AGTTAGCTCACTCATTAGGCACCCCAGGCTTTACACTTTATGCTTCCGGCTCGTATGTTGTGTGGAATTG
TGAGCGGATAACAATTTCACACAGGAAACAGCTATGACCATGATTACGCCAAGCGCGCAATTAACCCTCA
CTAAAGGGAACAAAAGCTGGAGCTGCAAGCTTAATGTAGTCTTATGCAATACTCTTGTAGTCTTGCAACA
TGGTAACGATGAGTTAGCAACATGCCTTACAAGGAGAGAAAAAGCACCGTGCATGCCGATTGGTGGAAGT
AAGGTGGTACGATCGTGCCTTATTAGGAAGGCAACAGACGGGTCTGACATGGATTGGACGAACCACTGAA
TTGCCGCATTGCAGAGATATTGTATTTAAGTGCCTAGCTCGATACATAAACGGGTCTCTCTGGTTAGACC
AGATCTGAGCCTGGGAGCTCTCTGGCTAACTAGGGAACCCACTGCTTAAGCCTCAATAAAGCTTGCCTTG
AGTGCTTCAAGTAGTGTGTGCCCGTCTGTTGTGTGACTCTGGTAACTAGAGATCCCTCAGACCCTTTTAG
TCAGTGTGGAAAATCTCTAGCAGTGGCGCCCGAACAGGGACTTGAAAGCGAAAGGGAAACCAGAGGAGCT
CTCTCGACGCAGGACTCGGCTTGCTGAAGCGCGCACGGCAAGAGGCGAGGGGCGGCGACTGGTGAGTACG
CCAAAAATTTTGACTAGCGGAGGCTAGAAGGAGAGAGATGGGTGCGAGAGCGTCAGTATTAAGCGGGGGA
GAATTAGATCGCGATGGGAAAAAATTCGGTTAAGGCCAGGGGGAAAGAAAAAATATAAATTAAAACATAT
AGTATGGGCAAGCAGGGAGCTAGAACGATTCGCAGTTAATCCTGGCCTGTTAGAAACATCAGAAGGCTGT
AGACAAATACTGGGACAGCTACAACCATCCCTTCAGACAGGATCAGAAGAACTTAGATCATTATATAATA
CAGTAGCAACCCTCTATTGTGTGCATCAAAGGATAGAGATAAAAGACACCAAGGAAGCTTTAGACAAGAT
AGAGGAAGAGCAAAACAAAAGTAAGACCACCGCACAGCAAGCGGCCGCTGATCTTCAGACCTGGAGGAGG
AGATATGAGGGACAATTGGAGAAGTGAATTATATAAATATAAAGTAGTAAAAATTGAACCATTAGGAGTA
GCACCCACCAAGGCAAAGAGAAGAGTGGTGCAGAGAGAAAAAAGAGCAGTGGGAATAGGAGCTTTGTTCC
TTGGGTTCTTGGGAGCAGCAGGAAGCACTATGGGCGCAGCGTCAATGACGCTGACGGTACAGGCCAGACA
ATTATTGTCTGGTATAGTGCAGCAGCAGAACAATTTGCTGAGGGCTATTGAGGCGCAACAGCATCTGTTG
CAACTCACAGTCTGGGGCATCAAGCAGCTCCAGGCAAGAATCCTGGCTGTGGAAAGATACCTAAAGGATC
AACAGCTCCTGGGGATTTGGGGTTGCTCTGGAAAACTCATTTGCACCACTGCTGTGCCTTGGAATGCTAG
TTGGAGTAATAAATCTCTGGAACAGATTTGGAATCACACGACCTGGATGGAGTGGGACAGAGAAATTAAC
AATTACACAAGCTTAATACACTCCTTAATTGAAGAATCGCAAAACCAGCAAGAAAAGAATGAACAAGAAT
TATTGGAATTAGATAAATGGGCAAGTTTGTGGAATTGGTTTAACATAACAAATTGGCTGTGGTATATAAA
ATTATTCATAATGATAGTAGGAGGCTTGGTAGGTTTAAGAATAGTTTTTGCTGTACTTTCTATAGTGAAT
AGAGTTAGGCAGGGATATTCACCATTATCGTTTCAGACCCACCTCCCAACCCCGAGGGGACCCAGAGAGG
GCCTATTTCCCATGATTCCTTCATATTTGCATATACGATACAAGGCTGTTAGAGAGATAATTAGAATTAA
TTTGACTGTAAACACAAAGATATTAGTACAAAATACGTGACGTAGAAAGTAATAATTTCTTGGGTAGTTT
GCAGTTTTAAAATTATGTTTTAAAATGGACTATCATATGCTTACCGTAACTTGAAAGTATTTCGATTTCT
TGGCTTTATATATCTTGTGGAAAGGACGAAACACCGCATCCTAGTCAACTCCCGTGGTTTTAGAGCTAGA
AATAGCAAGTTAAAATAAGGCTAGTCCGTTATCAACTTGAAAAAGTGGCACCGAGTCGGTGCTTTTTTAA
GCTTGGCGTAACTAGATCTTGAGACAAATGGCAGTATTCATCCACAATTTTAAAAGAAAAGGGGGGATTG
GGGGGTACAGTGCAGGGGAAAGAATAGTAGACATAATAGCAACAGACATACAAACTAAAGAATTACAAAA
ACAAATTACAAAAATTCAAAATTTTCGGGTTTATTACAGGGACAGCAGAGATCCACTTTGGCGCCGGCTC
GAGGGGG
