>Addgene plasmid #76210 | MAP2K1 gRNA (BRDN0001145794) | depositor partial sequence | sequence record 143670 | Target Sequence
CATCCTAGTCAACTCCCGTG
