>Addgene plasmid #76210 | MAP2K1 gRNA (BRDN0001145794) | addgene partial sequence | sequence record 185397 | hU6-F
AGAAAGTAATAATTTCTTGGGTAGTTTGCAGTTTTAAAATTATGTTTTAAAATGGACTATCATATGCTTA
CCGTAACTTGAAAGTATTTCGATTTCTTGGCTTTATATATCTTGTGGAAAGGACGAAACACCGCATCCTA
GTCAACTCCCGTGGTTTTAGAGCTAGAAATAGCAAGTTAAAATAAGGCTAGTCCGTTATCAACTTGAAAA
AGTGGCACCGAGTCGGTGCTTTTTTAAGCTTGGCGTAACTAGATCTTGAGACAAATGGCAGTATTCATCC
ACAATTTTAAAAGAAAAGGGGGGATTGGGGGGTACAGTGCAGGGGAAAGAATAGTAGACATAATAGCAAC
AGACATACAAACTAAAGAATTACAAAAACAAATTACAAAAATTCAAAATTTTCGGGTTTATTACAGGGAC
AGCAGAGATCCACTTTGGCGCCGGCTCGAGGGGGCCCGGGTGCAAAGATGGATAAAGTTTTAAACAGAGA
GGAATCTTTGCAGCTAATGGACCTTCTAGGTCTTGAAAGGAGTGGGAATTGGCTCCGGTGCCCGTCAGTG
GGCAGAGCGC
